>Addgene plasmid #178399 | pOME0136MR | addgene full sequence | sequence record 351304 | Addgene NGS Result
AATTCTAGTTATTAATAGTAATCAATTACGGGGTCATTAGTTCATAGCCCATATATGGAGTTCCGCGTTA
CATAACTTACGGTAAATGGCCCGCCTGGCTGACCGCCCAACGACCCCCGCCCATTGACGTCAATAATGAC
GTATGTTCCCATAGTAACGCCAATAGGGACTTTCCATTGACGTCAATGGGTGGAGTATTTACGGTAAACT
GCCCACTTGGCAGTACATCAAGTGTATCATATGCCAAGTACGCCCCCTATTGACGTCAATGACGGTAAAT
GGCCCGCCTGGCATTATGCCCAGTACATGACCTTATGGGACTTTCCTACTTGGCAGTACATCTACGTATT
AGTCATCGCTATTACCATGGTGATGCGGTTTTGGCAGTACATCAATGGGCGTGGATAGCGGTTTGACTCA
CGGGGATTTCCAAGTCTCCACCCCATTGACGTCAATGGGAGTTTGTTTTGGCACCAAAATCAACGGGACT
TTCCAAAATGTCGTAACAACTCCGCCCCATTGACGCAAATGGGCGGTAGGCGTGTACGGTGGGAGGTCTA
TATAAGCAGAGCTGGTTTAGTGAACCGTCAGATCCGCTAGCGCTACCGGTCGCCACCATGGCCTCCTCCG
AGGACGTCATCAAGGAGTTCATGCGCTTCAAGGTGCGCATGGAGGGCTCCGTGAACGGCCACGAGTTCGA
GATCGAGGGCGAGGGCGAGGGCCGCCCCTACGAGGGCACCCAGACCGCCAAGCTGAAGGTGACCAAGGGC
GGCCCCCTGCCCTTCGCCTGGGACATCCTGTCCCCCCAGTTCCAGTACGGCTCCAAGGTGTACGTGAAGC
ACCCCGCCGACATCCCCGACTACAAGAAGCTGTCCTTCCCCGAGGGCTTCAAGTGGGAGCGCGTGATGAA
CTTCGAGGACGGCGGCGTGGTGACCGTGACCCAGGACTCCTCCCTGCAGGACGGCTCCTTCATCTACAAG
GTGAAGTTCATCGGCGTGAACTTCCCCTCCGACGGCCCCGTAATGCAGAAGAAGACTATGGGCTGGGAGG
CCTCCACCGAGCGCCTGTACCCCCGCGACGGCGTGCTGAAGGGCGAGATCCACAAGGCCCTGAAGCTGAA
GGACGGCGGCCACTACCTGGTGGAGTTCAAGTCCATCTACATGGCCAAGAAGCCCGTGCAGCTGCCCGGC
TACTACTACGTGGACTCCAAGCTGGACATCACCTCCCACAACGAGGACTACACCATCGTGGAGCAGTACG
AGCGCGCCGAGGGCCGCCACCACCTGTTCCTGTAGCTCGAGATATCAGTGGTCCAGGCTCTAGTTTTGAC
TCAACAATATCACCAGCTGAAGCCTATAGAGTACGAGCCATAGATAAAATAAAAGATTTTATTTAGTCTC
CAGAAAAAGGGGGGAATGAAAGACCCCACCTGTAGGTTTGGCAAGCTAGCTTAAGTAACGCCATTTTGCA
AGGCATGGAAAAATACATAACTGAGAATAGAGAAGTTCAGATCAAGGTCAGGAACAGATGGAACAGGGTC
GACCCTAGAGAACCATCAGATGTTTCCAGGGTGCCCCAAGGACCTGAAATGACCCTGTGCCTTATTTGAA
CTAACCAATCAGTTCGCTTCTCGCTTCTGTTCGCGCGCTTCTGCTCCCCGAGCTCAATAAAAGAGCCCAC
AACCCCTCACTCGGGGCGCCAGTCCTCCGATTGACTGAGTCGCCCGGGTACCCGTGTATCCAATAAACCC
TCTTGCAGTTGCATCCGACTTGTGGTCTCGCTGTTCCTTGGGAGGGTCTCCTCTGAGTGATTGACTACCC
GTCAGCGGGGGTCTTTCATTTGGGGGCTCGTCCGGGATCGGGAGACCCCTGCCCAGGGACCACCGACCCA
CCACCGGGAGGTAAGCTGGCTGCCTCGCGCGTTTCGGTGATGACGGTGAAAACCTCTGACACATGCAGCT
CCCGGAGACGGTCACAGCTTGTCTGTAAGCGGATGCCGGGAGCAGACAAGCCCGTCAGGGCGCGTCAGCG
GGTGTTGGCGGGTGTCGGGGCGCAGCCATGACCCAGTCACGTAGCGATAGCGGAGTGTAGATCCGGCTGT
GGAATGTGTGTCAGTTAGGGTGTGGAAAGTCCCCAGGCTCCCCAGCAGGCAGAAGTATGCAAAGCATGCA
TCTCAATTAGTCAGCAACCAGGTGTGGAAAGTCCCCAGGCTCCCCAGCAGGCAGAAGTATGCAAAGCATG
CATCTCAATTAGTCAGCAACCATAGTCCCGCCCCTAACTCCGCCCATCCCGCCCCTAACTCCGCCCAGTT
CCGCCCATTCTCCGCCCCATGGCTGACTAATTTTTTTTATTTATGCAGAGGCCGAGGCCGCCTCGGCCTC
TGAGCTATTCCAGAAGTAGTGAGGAGGCTTTTTTGGAGGCCTAGGCTTTTGCAAAAAGCTTACTGGCTTA
ACTATGCGGCATCAGAGCAGATTGTACTGAGAGTGCACCATATGCGGTGTGAAATACCGCACAGATGCGT
AAGGAGAAAATACCGCATCAGGCGCTCTTCCGCTTCCTCGCTCACTGACTCGCTGCGCTCGGTCGTTCGG
CTGCGGCGAGCGGTATCAGCTCACTCAAAGGCGGTAATACGGTTATCCACAGAATCAGGGGATAACGCAG
GAAAGAACATGTGAGCAAAAGGCCAGCAAAAGGCCAGGAACCGTAAAAAGGCCGCGTTGCTGGCGTTTTT
CCATAGGCTCCGCCCCCCTGACGAGCATCACAAAAATCGACGCTCAAGTCAGAGGTGGCGAAACCCGACA
GGACTATAAAGATACCAGGCGTTTCCCCCTGGAAGCTCCCTCGTGCGCTCTCCTGTTCCGACCCTGCCGC
TTACCGGATACCTGTCCGCCTTTCTCCCTTCGGGAAGCGTGGCGCTTTCTCATAGCTCACGCTGTAGGTA
TCTCAGTTCGGTGTAGGTCGTTCGCTCCAAGCTGGGCTGTGTGCACGAACCCCCCGTTCAGCCCGACCGC
TGCGCCTTATCCGGTAACTATCGTCTTGAGTCCAACCCGGTAAGACACGACTTATCGCCACTGGCAGCAG
CCACTGGTAACAGGATTAGCAGAGCGAGGTATGTAGGCGGTGCTACAGAGTTCTTGAAGTGGTGGCCTAA
CTACGGCTACACTAGAAGGACAGTATTTGGTATCTGCGCTCTGCTGAAGCCAGTTACCTTCGGAAAAAGA
GTTGGTAGCTCTTGATCCGGCAAACAAACCACCGCTGGTAGCGGTGGTTTTTTTGTTTGCAAGCAGCAGA
TTACGCGCAGAAAAAAAGGATCTCAAGAAGATCCTTTGATCTTTTCTACGGGGTCTGACGCTCAGTGGAA
CGAAAACTCACGTTAAGGGATTTTGGTCATGAGATTATCAAAAAGGATCTTCACCTAGATCCTTTTAAAT
TAAAAATGAAGTTTTAAATCAATCTAAAGTATATATGAGTAAACTTGGTCTGACAGTTACCAATGCTTAA
TCAGTGAGGCACCTATCTCAGCGATCTGTCTATTTCGTTCATCCATAGTTGCCTGACTCCCCGTCGTGTA
GATAACTACGATACGGGAGGGCTTACCATCTGGCCCCAGTGCTGCAATGATACCGCGAGACCCACGCTCA
CCGGCTCCAGATTTATCAGCAATAAACCAGCCAGCCGGAAGGGCCGAGCGCAGAAGTGGTCCTGCAACTT
TATCCGCCTCCATCCAGTCTATTAATTGTTGCCGGGAAGCTAGAGTAAGTAGTTCGCCAGTTAATAGTTT
GCGCAACGTTGTTGCCATTGCTGCAGGCATCGTGGTGTCACGCTCGTCGTTTGGTATGGCTTCATTCAGC
TCCGGTTCCCAACGATCAAGGCGAGTTACATGATCCCCCATGTTGTGCAAAAAAGCGGTTAGCTCCTTCG
GTCCTCCGATCGTTGTCAGAAGTAAGTTGGCCGCAGTGTTATCACTCATGGTTATGGCAGCACTGCATAA
TTCTCTTACTGTCATGCCATCCGTAAGATGCTTTTCTGTGACTGGTGAGTACTCAACCAAGTCATTCTGA
GAATAGTGTATGCGGCGACCGAGTTGCTCTTGCCCGGCGTCAACACGGGATAATACCGCGCCACATAGCA
GAACTTTAAAAGTGCTCATCATTGGAAAACGTTCTTCGGGGCGAAAACTCTCAAGGATCTTACCGCTGTT
GAGATCCAGTTCGATGTAACCCACTCGTGCACCCAACTGATCTTCAGCATCTTTTACTTTCACCAGCGTT
TCTGGGTGAGCAAAAACAGGAAGGCAAAATGCCGCAAAAAAGGGAATAAGGGCGACACGGAAATGTTGAA
TACTCATACTCTTCCTTTTTCAATATTATTGAAGCATTTATCAGGGTTATTGTCTCATGAGCGGATACAT
ATTTGAATGTATTTAGAAAAATAAACAAATAGGGGTTCCGCGCACATTTCCCCGAAAAGTGCCACCTGAC
GTCTAAGAAACCATTATTATCATGACATTAACCTATAAAAATAGGCGTATCACGAGGCCCTTTCGTCTTC
AAGAATTAGCTTGGCCATTGCATACGTTGTATCCATATCATAATATGTACATTTATATTGGCTCATGTCC
AACATTACCGCCATGTTGACATTGATTATTGACTAGTTATTAATAGTAATCAATTACGGGGTCATTAGTT
CATAGCCCATATATGGAGTTCCGCGTTACATAACTTACGGTAAATGGCCCGCCTGGCTGACCGCCCAACG
ACCCCCGCCCATTGACGTCAATAATGACGTATGTTCCCATAGTAACGCCAATAGGGACTTTCCATTGACG
TCAATGGGTGGAGTATTTACGGTAAACTGCCCACTTGGCAGTACATCAAGTGTATCATATGCCAAGTACG
CCCCCTATTGACGTCAATGACGGTAAATGGCCCGCCTGGCATTATGCCCAGTACATGACCTTATGGGACT
TTCCTACTTGGCAGTACATCTACGTATTAGTCATCGCTATTACCATGGTGATGCGGTTTTGGCAGTACAT
CAATGGGCGTGGATAGCGGTTTGACTCACGGGGATTTCCAAGTCTCCACCCCATTGACGTCAATGGGAGT
TTGTTTTGGCACCAAAATCAACGGGACTTTCCAAAATGTCGTAACAACTCCGCCCCATTGACGCAAATGG
GCGGTAGGCGTGTACGGTGGGAGGTCTATATAAGCAGAGCTCAATAAAAGAGCCCACAACCCCTCACTCG
GCGCGCCAGTCTTCCGATAGACTGCGTCGCCCGGGTACCCGTATTCCCAATAAAGCCTCTTGCTGTTTGC
ATCCGAATCGTGGTCTCGCTGTTCCTTGGGAGGGTCTCCTCTGAGTGATTGACTACCCACGACGGGGGTC
TTTCATTTGGGGGCTCGTCCGGGATTTGGAGACCCCTGCCCAGGGACCACCGACCCACCACCGGGAGGTA
AGCTGGCCAGCAACTTATCTGTGTCTGTCCGATTGTCTAGTGTCTATGTTTGATGTTATGCGCCTGCGTC
TGTACTAGTTAGCTAACTAGCTCTGTATCTGGCGGACCCGTGGTGGAACTGACGAGTTCTGAACACCCGG
CCGCAACCCTGGGAGACGTCCCAGGGACTTTGGGGGCCGTTTTTGTGGCCCGACCTGAGGAAGGGAGTCG
ATGTGGAATCCGACCCCGTCAGGATATGTGGTTCTGGTAGGAGACGAGAACCTAAAACAGTTCCCGCCTC
CGTCTGAATTTTTGCTTTCGGTTTGGAACCGAAGCCGCGCGTCTTGTCTGCTGCAGCGCTGCAGCATCGT
TCTGTGTTGTCTCTGTCTGACTGTGTTTCTGTATTTGTCTGAAAATTAGGGCCAGACTGTTACCACTCCC
TTAAGTTTGACCTTAGGTCACTGGAAAGATGTCGAGCGGATCGCTCACAACCAGTCGGTAGATGTCAAGA
AGAGACGTTGGGTTACCTTCTGCTCTGCAGAATGGCCAACCTTTAACGTCGGATGGCCGCGAGACGGCAC
CTTTAACCGAGACCTCATCACCCAGGTTAAGATCAAGGTCTTTTCACCTGGCCCGCATGGACACCCAGAC
CAGGTCCCCTACATCGTGACCTGGGAAGCCTTGGCTTTTGACCCCCCTCCCTGGGTCAAGCCCTTTGTAC
ACCCTAAGCCTCCGCCTCCTCTTCCTCCATCCGCCCCGTCTCTCCCCCTTGAACCTCCTCGTTCGACCCC
GCCTCGATCCTCCCTTTATCCAGCCCTCACTCCTTCTCTAGGCGCCGGAATTGAAGATCTGGGCAGGAAG
AGGGCCTATTTCCCATGATTCCTTCATATTTGCATATACGATACAAGGCTGTTAGAGAGATAATTAGAAT
TAATTTGACTGTAAACACAAAGATATTAGTACAAAATACGTGACGTAGAAAGTAATAATTTCTTGGGTAG
TTTGCAGTTTTAAAATTATGTTTTAAAATGGACTATCATATGCTTACCGTAACTTGAAAGTATTTCGATT
TCTTGGCTTTATATATCTTGTGGAAAGGACGAGGATCCAGAGGCTTAACGGTGTTTGTGGCAGTTCATGT
CCCGGATGTGTTACTAAATGGGTGGCGCTGGAGGCTTGGGGCGATACCACCACTCGTTTGTCTGTTGGCG
ATTAGTGTTGTCCCCCCGAGTGGCCAGCGTGGCCCCGTAGCATTCAGGACACGAGTTGCAACGGGCGCGC
ACTGAAGCTAGCGTGCCCTCCCAAAGAGTGTCAGTAAAATAAAATACAAAAGCACAATCACGGTTGCACC
AAGCACAACATTAAACACATACAATGCTGAAGAGCAGGCGTATCGAGGGCATACCCGTGGCTCATAACAC
AGTCACAGTTCAGAAGGCCGGCACGCGGTGTCAACCAGGCCACCATTCCTCTCCGCATTAAAGCACTCGG
TGGGGGAGGGTGCCCTGGTTGACACAATGTGCCGCGCATCAACCAGCGCGACGGAAGTTGGCCTCCAGCA
AAGCACATTTTGCACGCAAATGGCGTCCGCTCTCCCAAACCACACGAATGGTACCATGGCAAAAAACACT
CCCTCAGAATGTATTGACCTTGTTTGTTAATGAAATTGTGGCACTGACTTCGGCAGACGCCAAGTGGTGG
ATATAGAACCACCTTTCATGGCAGTACATTGCAGCGTGTGCCACATGTTCAAAAACAATAAACAGATTAA
AAGAATCACTTTGTG
Features (pLannotate 1.2.2; 19 found; start..end, strand, type, name):
     66..369     +  enhancer       CMV enhancer: human cytomegalovirus immediate early enhancer
    370..573     +  promoter       CMV promoter: human cytomegalovirus (CMV) immediate early promoter
    618..1295    +  CDS            DsRed-Express: rapidly maturing tetrameric variant of DsRed fluorescent protein (Bevis and Glick, 2002) mammalian codon-optimized
   1301..1373    +  CDS            env (fragment): murine leukemia virus gPr80 envelope polyprotein precursor; env; proteolytically cleaved into gp70SU and p15TM subunits
   1415..1840    +  LTR            3' LTR (ΔU3): self-inactivating 3' long terminal repeat (LTR) from Moloney murine leukemia virus
   1909..1949    +  CDS            rop (fragment): Rop protein, which maintains plasmids at low copy number; rop
   2051..2089    +  misc_feature   bom (fragment): basis of mobility region from pBR322
   2106..2435    +  promoter       SV40 promoter: SV40 enhancer and early promoter
   2441..2542    +  misc_feature   bom (fragment): basis of mobility region from pBR322
   2728..3316    -  rep_origin     ori: high-copy-number ColE1/pMB1/pBR322/pUC origin of replication
   3487..4347    -  CDS            AmpR: β-lactamase; bla; confers resistance to ampicillin, carbenicillin, and related antibiotics
   4348..4452    -  promoter       AmpR promoter: bla
   4638..5017    +  enhancer       CMV enhancer: human cytomegalovirus immediate early enhancer
   5018..5221    +  promoter       CMV promoter: human cytomegalovirus (CMV) immediate early promoter
   5222..5397    +  LTR            5' LTR (truncated): truncated long terminal repeat from Moloney murine sarcoma virus
   5519..5793    +  misc_feature   MESV Ψ (fragment): packaging signal of murine embryonic stem cell virus
   5860..6276    +  CDS            gag (truncated): truncated Moloney murine leukemia virus (MMLV) gag gene lacking the start codon
   6300..6540    +  promoter       U6 promoter: RNA polymerase III promoter for human U6 snRNA
   6607..6676    +  ncRNA          mir-K12-10: Accession: RF03484 - mir-K12-10 microRNA precursor family
