[The description below was written by a language model from this plasmid's Addgene catalogue record and pLannotate feature annotations shown in this document.]
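Description:
pOME0136MR is a self-inactivating gammaretroviral vector built on the pSIREN backbone and catalogued as a mammalian expression plasmid. It carries a 688 bp synthetic insert from Kaposi's sarcoma-associated herpesvirus. In bacteria it is propagated through a high-copy ColE1/pUC-type origin and selected with ampicillin via the β-lactamase gene. Small annotated rop and bom fragments and an SV40 enhancer/early promoter appear to be backbone remnants.

The retroviral unit begins with a hybrid 5' end in which a CMV enhancer/promoter is fused to a truncated murine sarcoma virus LTR. This arrangement drives production of genomic RNA in packaging cells. It is followed by the MESV Ψ packaging signal and a truncated, start-codon-less gag segment that aids encapsidation. Downstream, a human U6 RNA polymerase III promoter sits immediately upstream of the KSHV insert, consistent with the U6 sequencing primer listed. The insert name indicates a synthetic version of the Kaposin cluster in reverse-complement orientation with the Kaposin ATG deleted, although the record does not explain this design further. Within this region the annotation detects the mir-K12-10 microRNA precursor, which lies in the Kaposin locus. A separate internal CMV enhancer/promoter drives DsRed-Express, a rapidly maturing red fluorescent protein that marks transfected or transduced cells. The cassette ends with a short env fragment and a ΔU3 3' LTR, which inactivates LTR promoter activity after integration.

The plasmid belongs to a viral ORFeome-style collection, and the associated publication screened genes of emerging viruses for modulators of p53 signalling. The record does not state the specific role of this particular clone.
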