Addgene plasmid #178399: pOME0136MR
Purpose: KSHV Kaposinclouster_RevCompl-KapATGdel_Syn
Depositing lab: Dirk Dittmer. Depositing organization: University of North Carolina at Chapel Hill. Publication: Novel modulators of p53-signaling encoded by unknown genes of emerging viruses. Alzhanova D, Corcoran K, Bailey AG, Long K, Taft-Benz S, Graham RL, Broussard GS, Heise M, Neumann G, Halfmann P, Kawaoka Y, Baric RS, Damania B, Dittmer DP. PLoS Pathog. 2021 Jan 7;17(1):e1009033. doi: 10.1371/journal.ppat.1009033. eCollection 2021 Jan. PubMed 33411764.
Backbone
  Vector backbone: pSIREN
  Backbone size w/o insert (bp): 6539
  Vector type: Mammalian Expression
Growth in bacteria
  Bacterial resistance: Ampicillin, 100 μg/mL
  Growth temperature: 37°C
  Growth strain: NEB Stable
  Copy number: High Copy
Gene/Insert
  Gene/Insert name: Kaposinclouster_RevCompl-KapATGdel_Syn
  Species: Kaposi's sarcoma-associated herpesvirus
  Insert size (bp): 688
  Cloning method: Unknown
  Sequencing primers: 5′ U6 promoter
Terms and licenses: Academic/Nonprofit Terms; Industry Terms: Not Available to Industry
Depositor comments: Sequences and further information can be found at https://www.med.unc.edu/orfeome/downloads/pome
How to cite: pOME0136MR was a gift from Dirk Dittmer (Addgene plasmid # 178399 ; http://n2t.net/addgene:178399 ; RRID:Addgene_178399)
