>Addgene plasmid #178399 | pOME0136MR | depositor partial sequence | sequence record 346458 | Insert
GGATCCAGAGGCTTAACGGTGTTTGTGGCAGTTCATGTCCCGGATGTGTTACTAAATGGGTGGCGCTGGA
GGCTTGGGGCGATACCACCACTCGTTTGTCTGTTGGCGATTAGTGTTGTCCCCCCGAGTGGCCAGCGTGG
CCCCGTAGCATTCAGGACACGAGTTGCAACGGGCGCGCACTGAAGCTAGCGTGCCCTCCCAAAGAGTGTC
AGTAAAATAAAATACAAAAGCACAATCACGGTTGCACCAAGCACAACATTAAACACATACAATGCTGAAG
AGCAGGCGTATCGAGGGCATACCCGTGGCTCATAACACAGTCACAGTTCAGAAGGCCGGCACGCGGTGTC
AACCAGGCCACCATTCCTCTCCGCATTAAAGCACTCGGTGGGGGAGGGTGCCCTGGTTGACACAATGTGC
CGCGCATCAACCAGCGCGACGGAAGTTGGCCTCCAGCAAAGCACATTTTGCACGCAAATGGCGTCCGCTC
TCCCAAACCACACGAATGGTACCATGGCAAAAAACACTCCCTCAGAATGTATTGACCTTGTTTGTTAATG
AAATTGTGGCACTGACTTCGGCAGACGCCAAGTGGTGGATATAGAACCACCTTTCATGGCAGTACATTGC
AGCGTGTGCCACATGTTCAAAAACAATAAACAGATTAAAAGAATCACTTTGTGAATTC
