>Addgene plasmid #178399 | pOME0136MR | depositor partial sequence | sequence record 346459 | Backbone
AATTCTAGTTATTAATAGTAATCAATTACGGGGTCATTAGTTCATAGCCCATATATGGAGTTCCGCGTTA
CATAACTTACGGTAAATGGCCCGCCTGGCTGACCGCCCAACGACCCCCGCCCATTGACGTCAATAATGAC
GTATGTTCCCATAGTAACGCCAATAGGGACTTTCCATTGACGTCAATGGTGGAGTATTTACGGTAAACTG
CCCACTTGGCAGTACATCAAGTGTATCATATGCCAAGTACGCCCCCTATTGACGTCAATGACGGTAAATG
GCCCGCCTGGCATTATGCCCAGTACATGACCTTATGGGACTTTCCTACTTGGCAGTACATCTACGTATTA
GTCATCGCTATTACCATGGTGATGCGGTTTTGGCAGTACATCAATGGGCGTGGATAGCGGTTTGACTCAC
GGGGATTTCCAAGTCTCCACCCCATTGACGTCAATGGGAGTTTGTTTTGGCACCAAAATCAACGGGACTT
TCCAAAATGTCGTAACAACTCCGCCCCATTGACGCAAATGGGCGGTAGGCGTGTACGGTGGGAGGTCTAT
ATAAGCAGAGCTGGTTTAGTGAACCGTCAGATCCGCTAGCGCTACCGGTCGCCACCATGGCCTCCTCCGA
GGACGTCATCAAGGAGTTCATGCGCTTCAAGGTGCGCATGGAGGGCTCCGTGAACGGCCACGAGTTCGAG
ATCGAGGGCGAGGGCGAGGGCCGCCCCTACGAGGGCACCCAGACCGCCAAGCTGAAGGTGACCAAGGGCG
GCCCCCTGCCCTTCGCCTGGGACATCCTGTCCCCCCAGTTCCAGTACGGCTCCAAGGTGTACGTGAAGCA
CCCCGCCGACATCCCCGACTACAAGAAGCTGTCCTTCCCCGAGGGCTTCAAGTGGGAGCGCGTGATGAAC
TTCGAGGACGGCGGCGTGGTGACCGTGACCCAGGACTCCTCCCTGCAGGACGGCTCCTTCATCTACAAGG
TGAAGTTCATCGGCGTGAACTTCCCCTCCGACGGCCCCGTAATGCAGAAGAAGACTATGGGCTGGGAGGC
CTCCACCGAGCGCCTGTACCCCCGCGACGGCGTGCTGAAGGGCGAGATCCACAAGGCCCTGAAGCTGAAG
GACGGCGGCCACTACCTGGTGGAGTTCAAGTCCATCTACATGGCCAAGAAGCCCGTGCAGCTGCCCGGCT
ACTACTACGTGGACTCCAAGCTGGACATCACCTCCCACAACGAGGACTACACCATCGTGGAGCAGTACGA
GCGCGCCGAGGGCCGCCACCACCTGTTCCTGTAGCTCGAGATATCAGTGGTCCAGGCTCTAGTTTTGACT
CAACAATATCACCAGCTGAAGCCTATAGAGTACGAGCCATAGATAAAATAAAAGATTTTATTTAGTCTCC
AGAAAAAGGGGGGAATGAAAGACCCCACCTGTAGGTTTGGCAAGCTAGCTTAAGTAACGCCATTTTGCAA
GGCATGGAAAAATACATAACTGAGAATAGAGAAGTTCAGATCAAGGTCAGGAACAGATGGAACAGGGTCG
ACCCTAGAGAACCATCAGATGTTTCCAGGGTGCCCCAAGGACCTGAAATGACCCTGTGCCTTATTTGAAC
TAACCAATCAGTTCGCTTCTCGCTTCTGTTCGCGCGCTTCTGCTCCCCGAGCTCAATAAAAGAGCCCACA
ACCCCTCACTCGGGGCGCCAGTCCTCCGATTGACTGAGTCGCCCGGGTACCCGTGTATCCAATAAACCCT
CTTGCAGTTGCATCCGACTTGTGGTCTCGCTGTTCCTTGGGAGGGTCTCCTCTGAGTGATTGACTACCCG
TCAGCGGGGGTCTTTCATTTGGGGGCTCGTCCGGGATCGGGAGACCCCTGCCCAGGGACCACCGACCCAC
CACCGGGAGGTAAGCTGGCTGCCTCGCGCGTTTCGGTGATGACGGTGAAAACCTCTGACACATGCAGCTC
CCGGAGACGGTCACAGCTTGTCTGTAAGCGGATGCCGGGAGCAGACAAGCCCGTCAGGGCGCGTCAGCGG
GTGTTGGCGGGTGTCGGGGCGCAGCCATGACCCAGTCACGTAGCGATAGCGGAGTGTAGATCCGGCTGTG
GAATGTGTGTCAGTTAGGGTGTGGAAAGTCCCCAGGCTCCCCAGCAGGCAGAAGTATGCAAAGCATGCAT
CTCAATTAGTCAGCAACCAGGTGTGGAAAGTCCCCAGGCTCCCCAGCAGGCAGAAGTATGCAAAGCATGC
ATCTCAATTAGTCAGCAACCATAGTCCCGCCCCTAACTCCGCCCATCCCGCCCCTAACTCCGCCCAGTTC
CGCCCATTCTCCGCCCCATGGCTGACTAATTTTTTTTATTTATGCAGAGGCCGAGGCGCCTCGGCCTCTG
AGCTATTCCAGAAGTAGTGAGGAGGCTTTTTTGGAGGCCTAGGCTTTTGCAAAAAGCTTACTGGCTTAAC
TATGCGGCATCAGAGCAGATTGTACTGAGAGTGCACCATATGCGGTGTGAAATACCGCACAGATGCGTAA
GGAGAAAATACCGCATCAGGCGCTCTTCCGCTTCCTCGCTCACTGACTCGCTGCGCTCGGTCGTTCGGCT
GCGGCGAGCGGTATCAGCTCACTCAAAGGCGGTAATACGGTTATCCACAGAATCAGGGGATAACGCAGGA
AAGAACATGTGAGCAAAAGGCCAGCAAAAGGCCAGGAACCGTAAAAAGGCCGCGTTGCTGGCGTTTTTCC
ATAGGCTCCGCCCCCCTGACGAGCATCACAAAAATCGACGCTCAAGTCAGAGGTGGCGAAACCCGACAGG
ACTATAAAGATACCAGGCGTTTCCCCCTGGAAGCTCCCTCGTGCGCTCTCCTGTTCCGACCCTGCCGCTT
ACCGGATACCTGTCCGCCTTTCTCCCTTCGGGAAGCGTGGCGCTTTCTCATAGCTCACGCTGTAGGTATC
TCAGTTCGGTGTAGGTCGTTCGCTCCAAGCTGGGCTGTGTGCACGAACCCCCCGTTCAGCCCGACCGCTG
CGCCTTATCCGGTAACTATCGTCTTGAGTCCAACCCGGTAAGACACGACTTATCGCCACTGGCAGCAGCC
ACTGGTAACAGGATTAGCAGAGCGAGGTATGTAGGCGGTGCTACAGAGTTCTTGAAGTGGTGGCCTAACT
ACGGCTACACTAGAAGGACAGTATTTGGTATCTGCGCTCTGCTGAAGCCAGTTACCTTCGGAAAAAGAGT
TGGTAGCTCTTGATCCGGCAAACAAACCACCGCTGGTAGCGGTGGTTTTTTTGTTTGCAAGCAGCAGATT
ACGCGCAGAAAAAAAGGATCTCAAGAAGATCCTTTGATCTTTTCTACGGGGTCTGACGCTCAGTGGAACG
AAAACTCACGTTAAGGGATTTTGGTCATGAGATTATCAAAAAGGATCTTCACCTAGATCCTTTTAAATTA
AAAATGAAGTTTTAAATCAATCTAAAGTATATATGAGTAAACTTGGTCTGACAGTTACCAATGCTTAATC
AGTGAGGCACCTATCTCAGCGATCTGTCTATTTCGTTCATCCATAGTTGCCTGACTCCCCGTCGTGTAGA
TAACTACGATACGGGAGGGCTTACCATCTGGCCCCAGTGCTGCAATGATACCGCGAGACCCACGCTCACC
GGCTCCAGATTTATCAGCAATAAACCAGCCAGCCGGAAGGGCCGAGCGCAGAAGTGGTCCTGCAACTTTA
TCCGCCTCCATCCAGTCTATTAATTGTTGCCGGGAAGCTAGAGTAAGTAGTTCGCCAGTTAATAGTTTGC
GCAACGTTGTTGCCATTGCTGCAGGCATCGTGGTGTCACGCTCGTCGTTTGGTATGGCTTCATTCAGCTC
CGGTTCCCAACGATCAAGGCGAGTTACATGATCCCCCATGTTGTGCAAAAAAGCGGTTAGCTCCTTCGGT
CCTCCGATCGTTGTCAGAAGTAAGTTGGCCGCAGTGTTATCACTCATGGTTATGGCAGCACTGCATAATT
CTCTTACTGTCATGCCATCCGTAAGATGCTTTTCTGTGACTGGTGAGTACTCAACCAAGTCATTCTGAGA
ATAGTGTATGCGGCGACCGAGTTGCTCTTGCCCGGCGTCAACACGGGATAATACCGCGCCACATAGCAGA
ACTTTAAAAGTGCTCATCATTGGAAAACGTTCTTCGGGGCGAAAACTCTCAAGGATCTTACCGCTGTTGA
GATCCAGTTCGATGTAACCCACTCGTGCACCCAACTGATCTTCAGCATCTTTTACTTTCACCAGCGTTTC
TGGGTGAGCAAAAACAGGAAGGCAAAATGCCGCAAAAAAGGGAATAAGGGCGACACGGAAATGTTGAATA
CTCATACTCTTCCTTTTTCAATATTATTGAAGCATTTATCAGGGTTATTGTCTCATGAGCGGATACATAT
TTGAATGTATTTAGAAAAATAAACAAATAGGGGTTCCGCGCACATTTCCCCGAAAAGTGCCACCTGACGT
CTAAGAAACCATTATTATCATGACATTAACCTATAAAAATAGGCGTATCACGAGGCCCTTTCGTCTTCAA
GAATTAGCTTGGCCATTGCATACGTTGTATCCATATCATAATATGTACATTTATATTGGCTCATGTCCAA
CATTACCGCCATGTTGACATTGATTATTGACTAGTTATTAATAGTAATCAATTACGGGGTCATTAGTTCA
TAGCCCATATATGGAGTTCCGCGTTACATAACTTACGGTAAATGGCCCGCCTGGCTGACCGCCCAACGAC
CCCCGCCCATTGACGTCAATAATGACGTATGTTCCCATAGTAACGCCAATAGGGACTTTCCATTGACGTC
AATGGTGGAGTATTTACGGTAAACTGCCCACTTGGCAGTACATCAAGTGTATCATATGCCAAGTACGCCC
CCTATTGACGTCAATGACGGTAAATGGCCCGCCTGGCATTATGCCCAGTACATGACCTTATGGGACTTTC
CTACTTGGCAGTACATCTACGTATTAGTCATCGCTATTACCATGGTGATGCGGTTTTGGCAGTACATCAA
TGGGCGTGGATAGCGGTTTGACTCACGGGGATTTCCAAGTCTCCACCCCATTGACGTCAATGGGAGTTTG
TTTTGGCACCAAAATCAACGGGACTTTCCAAAATGTCGTAACAACTCCGCCCCATTGACGCAAATGGGCG
GTAGGCGTGTACGGTGGGAGGTCTATATAAGCAGAGCTCAATAAAAGAGCCCACAACCCCTCACTCGGCG
CGCCAGTCTTCCGATAGACTGCGTCGCCCGGGTACCCGTATTCCCAATAAAGCCTCTTGCTGTTTGCATC
CGAATCGTGGTCTCGCTGTTCCTTGGGAGGGTCTCCTCTGAGTGATTGACTACCCACGACGGGGGTCTTT
CATTTGGGGGCTCGTCCGGGATTTGGAGACCCCTGCCCAGGGACCACCGACCCACCACCGGGAGGTAAGC
TGGCCAGCAACTTATCTGTGTCTGTCCGATTGTCTAGTGTCTATGTTTGATGTTATGCGCCTGCGTCTGT
ACTAGTTAGCTAACTAGCTCTGTATCTGGCGGACCCGTGGTGGAACTGACGAGTTCTGAACACCCGGCCG
CAACCCTGGGAGACGTCCCAGGGACTTTGGGGGCCGTTTTTGTGGCCCGACCTGAGGAAGGGAGTCGATG
TGGAATCCGACCCCGTCAGGATATGTGGTTCTGGTAGAGACGAGAACCTAAAACAGTTCCCGCCTCCGTC
TGAATTTTTGCTTTCGGTTTGGAACCGAAGCCGCGCGTCTTGTCTGCTGCAGCGCTGCAGCATCGTTCTG
TGTTGTCTCTGTCTGACTGTGTTTCTGTATTTGTCTGAAAATTAGGGCCAGACTGTTACCACTCCCTTAA
GTTTGACCTTAGGTCACTGGAAAGATGTCGAGCGGATCGCTCACAACCAGTCGGTAGATGTCAAGAAGAG
ACGTTGGGTTACCTTCTGCTCTGCAGAATGGCCAACCTTTAACGTCGGATGGCCGCGAGACGGCACCTTT
AACCGAGACCTCATCACCCAGGTTAAGATCAAGGTCTTTTCACCTGGCCCGCATGGACACCCAGACCAGG
TCCCCTACATCGTGACCTGGGAAGCCTTGGCTTTTGACCCCCCTCCCTGGGTCAAGCCCTTTGTACACCC
TAAGCCTCCGCCTCCTCTTCCTCCATCCGCCCCGTCTCTCCCCCTTGAACCTCCTCGTTCGACCCCGCCT
CGATCCTCCCTTTATCCAGCCCTCACTCCTTCTCTAGGCGCCGGAATTGAAGATCTGGGCAGGAAGAGGG
CCTATTTCCCATGATTCCTTCATATTTGCATATACGATACAAGGCTGTTAGAGAGATAATTAGAATTAAT
TTGACTGTAAACACAAAGATATTAGTACAAAATACGTGACGTAGAAAGTAATAATTTCTTGGGTAGTTTG
CAGTTTTAAAATTATGTTTTAAAATGGACTATCATATGCTTACCGTAACTTGAAAGTATTTCGATTTCTT
GGCTTTATATATCTTGTGGAAAGGACGAG
